Addgene plasmid #185305: CAHS3hypdu-mCh-2xFKBP (pBS1110)
Purpose: For the mammalian expression of the tardigrade protein CAHS3hypdu attached to 2xFKBP. The FKBP can be used for inducible dimerization and condensate formation
Depositing lab: Pamela Silver. Depositing organization: Harvard Medical School. Publication: Natural and Designed Proteins Inspired by Extremotolerant Organisms Can Form Condensates and Attenuate Apoptosis in Human Cells. Veling MT, Nguyen DT, Thadani NN, Oster ME, Rollins NJ, Brock KP, Bethel NP, Lim S, Baker D, Way JC, Marks DS, Chang RL, Silver PA. ACS Synth Biol. 2022 Mar 18;11(3):1292-1302. doi: 10.1021/acssynbio.1c00572. Epub 2022 Feb 18. PubMed 35176859.
Backbone
  Vector backbone: rt44a_nCoV-N-mEGFP-2xFKBP-HA pcDNA4_TO
  Vector type: Mammalian Expression
Growth in bacteria
  Bacterial resistance: Ampicillin, 100 μg/mL
  Growth temperature: 37°C
  Growth strain: DH5alpha
  Copy number: High Copy
Gene/Insert
  Gene/Insert name: CAHS3hypdu
  Species: H. dujardini
  Insert size (bp): 672
  Cloning method: Gibson Cloning
Terms and licenses: Academic/Nonprofit Terms; Industry Terms: Not Available to Industry
Depositor comments: This plasmid encodes a protein fused to 2xFKBP. FKBP will dimerize upon exposure to a dimerization agent. We used it to test for chemically inducible condensate formation
How to cite: CAHS3hypdu-mCh-2xFKBP (pBS1110) was a gift from Pamela Silver (Addgene plasmid # 185305 ; http://n2t.net/addgene:185305 ; RRID:Addgene_185305)
