[The description below was written by a language model from this plasmid's Addgene catalogue record and pLannotate feature annotations shown in this document.]
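Description:
CAHS3hypdu-mCh-2xFKBP (pBS1110) is a 7,141 nt mammalian expression plasmid built by Gibson cloning into a pcDNA4/TO-derived backbone that previously carried a different mEGFP-2xFKBP fusion. It is propagated in E. coli as a high-copy plasmid through a ColE1/pUC-type origin with ampicillin selection from the AmpR (β-lactamase) cassette, and it also carries an f1 origin. For selection in mammalian cells, a BleoR (Sh ble) gene conferring Zeocin/bleomycin resistance sits behind tandem SV40 early and bacterial EM7 promoters and ends in an SV40 polyadenylation signal.

The expression cassette is driven by the CMV immediate-early enhancer and promoter, followed directly by short tet operator–like fragments. This matches the pcDNA4/TO design, in which transcription is constitutive in ordinary cells but can be repressed by Tet repressor and induced with tetracycline in repressor-expressing lines. The open reading frame begins with the 672 bp coding sequence for CAHS3 from the tardigrade Hypsibius dujardini, a cytosolic abundant heat-soluble, intrinsically disordered protein linked to desiccation tolerance. It continues into mCherry for red fluorescent visualisation and then two tandem copies of the F36V FKBP12 variant (DmrB), with a bGH polyadenylation signal terminating the transcript. The F36V domains bind synthetic dimerizer ligands that do not bind wild-type FKBP, so adding ligand crosslinks fusion molecules, and having two domains per protein allows higher-order assemblies. The depositors used the construct to test chemically inducible condensate formation by this tardigrade protein in human cells, with mCherry reporting its localisation and assembly.
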