Features (pLannotate 1.2.2; 25 found; start..end, strand, type, name):
     39..91      -  misc_feature   bom (fragment): basis of mobility region from pBR322
    246..625     +  enhancer       CMV enhancer: human cytomegalovirus immediate early enhancer
    626..829     +  promoter       CMV promoter: human cytomegalovirus (CMV) immediate early promoter
    831..850     +  promoter       PLtetO-1 promoter (fragment): modified phage lambda PL promoter with tet operator sites (Lutz and Bujard, 1997)
    852..871     +  promoter       PLtetO-1 promoter (fragment): modified phage lambda PL promoter with tet operator sites (Lutz and Bujard, 1997)
    879..912     +  promoter       TRE3GV promoter (fragment): 3rd-generation Tet-responsive promoter that can be activated by binding of Tet-On® 3G, optimized for retroviral and lentiviral vectors
   1019..1690    +  CDS            CAHS 77580: CAHS3_HYPDU - Experimental evidence at transcript level: Swiss-Prot protein existence level 2. Cytosolic heat soluble protein acting as a molecular shield in water-deficient condition (PubMed:28306513). Tardigrade-specific intrinsically disordered proteins (TDPs) are essential for desiccation tolerance by forming non-crystalline amorphous solids upon desiccation, and this vitrified state mirrors their protective capabilities (PubMed:28306513). From Hypsibius dujardini (Water bear) (Macrobiotus dujardini).
   1715..2422    +  CDS            mCherry: mCherry is a basic (constitutively fluorescent) red fluorescent protein published in 2004, derived from Discosoma sp.. It is reported to be a very rapidly-maturing monomer with low acid sensitivity.
   2432..2752    +  CDS            DmrB: F36V mutant of FK506-binding protein FKBP12 binds synthetic ligands that do not bind wild-type FKBP
   2759..3079    +  CDS            DmrB: F36V mutant of FK506-binding protein FKBP12 binds synthetic ligands that do not bind wild-type FKBP
   3166..3390    +  polyA_signal   bGH poly(A) signal: bovine growth hormone polyadenylation signal
   3394..3415    +  promoter       SV40 promoter (fragment): SV40 enhancer and early promoter
   3436..3864    +  rep_origin     f1 ori (sequence partly withheld): f1 bacteriophage origin of replication; arrow indicates direction of (+) strand synthesis
   3878..4207    +  promoter       SV40 promoter: SV40 enhancer and early promoter
   4255..4302    +  promoter       EM7 promoter: synthetic bacterial promoter&nbsp
   4321..4695    +  CDS            BleoR: antibiotic-binding protein; Sh ble from Streptoalloteichus hindustanus; confers resistance to bleomycin, phleomycin, and Zeocin™
   4705..4830    +  CDS            ble (fragment): BLE_KLEPN - Experimental evidence at protein level: Swiss-Prot protein existence level 1. Binding protein with a strong affinity to the bleomycin family of antibiotics. Binds to CL990; an antimitotic-antibiotic compound. From Klebsiella pneumoniae.
   4825..4946    +  polyA_signal   SV40 poly(A) signal: SV40 polyadenylation signal
   5019..5035    -  protein_bind   lac operator: The lac repressor binds to the lac operator to inhibit transcription in E. coli. This inhibition can be relieved by adding lactose or isopropyl-β-D-thiogalactopyranoside (IPTG). lac repressor encoded by lacI
   5043..5073    -  promoter       lac promoter: promoter for the E. coli lac operon
   5088..5109    -  protein_bind   CAP binding site: CAP binding activates transcription in the presence of cAMP. E. coli catabolite activator protein
   5122..5214    -  CDS            lacI (fragment): lac repressor; lacI; The lac repressor binds to the lac operator to inhibit transcription in E. coli. This inhibition can be relieved by adding lactose or isopropyl-β-D-thiogalactopyranoside (IPTG).
   5397..5985    -  rep_origin     ori: high-copy-number ColE1/pMB1/pBR322/pUC origin of replication
   6156..7016    -  CDS            AmpR: β-lactamase; bla; confers resistance to ampicillin, carbenicillin, and related antibiotics
   7017..7121    -  promoter       AmpR promoter: bla
>Addgene plasmid #185305 | CAHS3hypdu-mCh-2xFKBP (pBS1110) | addgene full sequence | sequence record 363940 | Addgene NGS Result
CACCTGACGTCGACGGATCGGGAGATCTCCCGATCCCCTATGGTGCACTCTCAGTACAATCTGCTCTGAT
GCCGCATAGTTAAGCCAGTATCTGCTCCCTGCTTGTGTGTTGGAGGTCGCTGAGTAGTGCGCGAGCAAAA
TTTAAGCTACAACAAGGCAAGGCTTGACCGACAATTGCATGAAGAATCTGCTTAGGGTTAGGCGTTTTGC
GCTGCTTCGCGATGTACGGGCCAGATATACGCGTTGACATTGATTATTGACTAGTTATTAATAGTAATCA
ATTACGGGGTCATTAGTTCATAGCCCATATATGGAGTTCCGCGTTACATAACTTACGGTAAATGGCCCGC
CTGGCTGACCGCCCAACGACCCCCGCCCATTGACGTCAATAATGACGTATGTTCCCATAGTAACGCCAAT
AGGGACTTTCCATTGACGTCAATGGGTGGAGTATTTACGGTAAACTGCCCACTTGGCAGTACATCAAGTG
TATCATATGCCAAGTACGCCCCCTATTGACGTCAATGACGGTAAATGGCCCGCCTGGCATTATGCCCAGT
ACATGACCTTATGGGACTTTCCTACTTGGCAGTACATCTACGTATTAGTCATCGCTATTACCATGGTGAT
GCGGTTTTGGCAGTACATCAATGGGCGTGGATAGCGGTTTGACTCACGGGGATTTCCAAGTCTCCACCCC
ATTGACGTCAATGGGAGTTTGTTTTGGCACCAAAATCAACGGGACTTTCCAAAATGTCGTAACAACTCCG
CCCCATTGACGCAAATGGGCGGTAGGCGTGTACGGTGGGAGGTCTATATAAGCAGAGCTCTCCCTATCAG
TGATAGAGATCTCCCTATCAGTGATAGAGATCGTCGACGAGCTCGTTTAGTGAACCGTCAGATCGCCTGG
AGACGCCATCCACGCTGTTTTGACCTCCATAGAAGACACCGGGACCGATCCAGCCTCCGGACTCTAGCGT
TTAAACTTAAGCTTGGTACCGAGCTCGGATCCGCCACCATGAGTAATTACCAACAAGAGAGCTCATACCA
ATATTCAGATCGCTCCAACAACGGGCAACAACAAGAGCAACAGGAGAAGAAAGAGGTAGAACACAGTAGC
TACACACATACCGACGTGAAAGTCAACATGCCAAATCTGATCGCGCCATTCATTAGTAGCAGCGCCGGCC
TCGCCCAAGAACTCGTTGGAGAAGGGTTCCAGGCTTCTGTTTCTAGGATCACCGGAGCATCCGGTGAACT
GACCGTCATTGACACAGAAGCAGAAACCGAAGAGGCACGAAGAGATATGGAAGCCAAGGCCCGCGAACAG
GAACTGCTGTCACGCCAATTCGAGAAAGAGCTTGAGCGTAAAACAGAAGCCTACAGAAAGCAACAAGAAG
TTGAAACCGAGAAAATACGGAAAGAACTCGAGAAACAACACTTGCGGGACGTAGAATTCCGAAAAGAGTT
GATGGAACAAACTATTGAAAACCAGAAAAGGCAAATTGATCTGGAAGCTCGCTACGCAAAGAAGGAACTG
GAACGGGAGCGGAACAAAGTGAAGCGGGTTTTGGAGCGGAGCAAGTTTCATACGGATATACAGGTTAATA
TGGAAGCAGCCGCAGGTTCTACGCACTCCGGATCATCATCCGTAGCCGTTAGTGAATCTGAGAAATTTCA
AACCAATAACTCCGGAGGCGGCGGATCCGGCGGAATGGTGTCTAAAGGCGAGGAGGATAACATGGCTATA
ATCAAGGAATTTATGAGGTTCAAGGTGCATATGGAGGGATCTGTGAACGGTCACGAGTTCGAAATCGAGG
GCGAAGGCGAGGGGCGACCCTATGAAGGGACACAGACGGCCAAACTGAAGGTGACCAAGGGTGGCCCCCT
GCCTTTCGCCTGGGACATCCTGTCACCCCAGTTTATGTACGGCTCTAAGGCTTACGTTAAGCACCCTGCC
GATATTCCGGACTACTTGAAACTGAGCTTCCCTGAAGGGTTCAAGTGGGAACGGGTAATGAATTTTGAGG
ATGGCGGTGTAGTCACAGTTACCCAGGACAGCTCTCTTCAGGACGGAGAATTTATCTATAAGGTTAAACT
TCGGGGCACTAACTTCCCATCAGACGGCCCCGTGATGCAGAAGAAAACTATGGGCTGGGAAGCCAGCTCA
GAACGCATGTATCCCGAGGACGGAGCACTGAAGGGAGAAATCAAGCAGCGACTCAAGCTGAAGGATGGGG
GACATTATGATGCTGAGGTCAAAACCACCTATAAGGCCAAGAAACCCGTTCAGCTTCCTGGGGCATACAA
CGTGAATATCAAACTGGATATTACATCCCATAACGAAGACTATACCATCGTGGAACAGTACGAGCGGGCC
GAGGGCAGACATAGCACAGGGGGCATGGATGAATTGTACAAGGCGACTAGAGGCGTCCAAGTCGAAACCA
TTAGTCCCGGCGATGGCAGAACATTTCCTAAAAGGGGACAAACATGTGTCGTCCATTATACAGGCATGTT
GGAGGACGGCAAAAAGGTGGACAGTAGTAGAGATCGCAATAAACCTTTCAAATTCATGTTGGGAAAACAA
GAAGTCATTAGGGGATGGGAGGAGGGCGTGGCTCAAATGTCCGTCGGCCAACGCGCTAAGCTCACCATCA
GCCCCGACTACGCATACGGCGCTACCGGACATCCCGGAATTATTCCCCCTCACGCTACCTTGGTGTTTGA
CGTCGAACTGTTGAAGCTCGAGACTAGAGGAGTGCAGGTGGAGACTATCTCCCCAGGAGACGGGCGCACC
TTCCCCAAGCGCGGCCAGACCTGCGTGGTGCACTACACCGGGATGCTTGAAGATGGAAAGAAAGTTGATT
CCTCCCGGGACAGAAACAAGCCCTTTAAGTTTATGCTAGGCAAGCAGGAGGTGATCCGAGGCTGGGAAGA
AGGGGTTGCCCAGATGAGTGTGGGTCAGAGAGCCAAACTGACTATATCTCCAGATTATGCCTATGGTGCC
ACTGGGCACCCAGGCATCATCCCACCACATGCCACTCTCGTCTTCGATGTGGAGCTTCTAAAACTGGAAA
CTAGTTATCCGTACGACGTACCAGACTACGCATAAGCGGCCGCTCGAGTCTAGAGGGCCCGTTTAAACCC
GCTGATCAGCCTCGACTGTGCCTTCTAGTTGCCAGCCATCTGTTGTTTGCCCCTCCCCCGTGCCTTCCTT
GACCCTGGAAGGTGCCACTCCCACTGTCCTTTCCTAATAAAATGAGGAAATTGCATCGCATTGTCTGAGT
AGGTGTCATTCTATTCTGGGGGGTGGGGTGGGGCAGGACAGCAAGGGGGAGGATTGGGAAGACAATAGCA
GGCATGCTGGGGATGCGGTGGGCTCTATGGCTTCTGAGGCGGAAAGAACCAGCTGGGGCTCTAGGGGGTA
TCCCC
[124 nt withheld, positions 3436-3559]
C
[91 nt withheld, positions 3561-3651]
A
[49 nt withheld, positions 3653-3701]
CCTTTGACGTTGGAGTCCACGTTCTTT
[37 nt withheld, positions 3729-3765]
ACCCTATCTCGGTCTATTCTTTTGATTTATAAGGGATTTTGCCGATTTCGGCCTATTGGTTAAAAAATGA
GCTGATTTAACAAAAATTTAACGCGAATTAATTCTGTGGAATGTGTGTCAGTTAGGGTGTGGAAAGTCCC
CAGGCTCCCCAGCAGGCAGAAGTATGCAAAGCATGCATCTCAATTAGTCAGCAACCAGGTGTGGAAAGTC
CCCAGGCTCCCCAGCAGGCAGAAGTATGCAAAGCATGCATCTCAATTAGTCAGCAACCATAGTCCCGCCC
CTAACTCCGCCCATCCCGCCCCTAACTCCGCCCAGTTCCGCCCATTCTCCGCCCCATGGCTGACTAATTT
TTTTTATTTATGCAGAGGCCGAGGCCGCCTCTGCCTCTGAGCTATTCCAGAAGTAGTGAGGAGGCTTTTT
TGGAGGCCTAGGCTTTTGCAAAAAGCTCCCGGGAGCTTGTATATCCATTTTCGGATCTGATCAGCACGTG
TTGACAATTAATCATCGGCATAGTATATCGGCATAGTATAATACGACAAGGTGAGGAACTAAACCATGGC
CAAGTTGACCAGTGCCGTTCCGGTGCTCACCGCGCGCGACGTCGCCGGAGCGGTCGAGTTCTGGACCGAC
CGGCTCGGGTTCTCCCGGGACTTCGTGGAGGACGACTTCGCCGGTGTGGTCCGGGACGACGTGACCCTGT
TCATCAGCGCGGTCCAGGACCAGGTGGTGCCGGACAACACCCTGGCCTGGGTGTGGGTGCGCGGCCTGGA
CGAGCTGTACGCCGAGTGGTCGGAGGTCGTGTCCACGAACTTCCGGGACGCCTCCGGGCCGGCCATGACC
GAGATCGGCGAGCAGCCGTGGGGGCGGGAGTTCGCCCTGCGCGACCCGGCCGGCAACTGCGTGCACTTCG
TGGCCGAGGAGCAGGACTGACACGTGCTACGAGATTTCGATTCCACCGCCGCCTTCTATGAAAGGTTGGG
CTTCGGAATCGTTTTCCGGGACGCCGGCTGGATGATCCTCCAGCGCGGGGATCTCATGCTGGAGTTCTTC
GCCCACCCCAACTTGTTTATTGCAGCTTATAATGGTTACAAATAAAGCAATAGCATCACAAATTTCACAA
ATAAAGCATTTTTTTCACTGCATTCTAGTTGTGGTTTGTCCAAACTCATCAATGTATCTTATCATGTCTG
TATACCGTCGACCTCTAGCTAGAGCTTGGCGTAATCATAGTCATAGCTGTTTCCTGTGTGAAATTGTTAT
CCGCTCACAATTCCACACAACATACGAGCCGGAAGCATAAAGTGTAAAGCCTGGGGTGCCTAATGAGTGA
GCTAACTCACATTAATTGCGTTGCGCTCACTGCCCGCTTTCCAGTCGGGAAACCTGTCGTGCCAGCTGCA
TTAATGAATCGGCCAACGCGCGGGGAGAGGCGGTTTGCGTATTGGGCGCTCTTCCGCTTCCTCGCTCACT
GACTCGCTGCGCTCGGTCGTTCGGCTGCGGCGAGCGGTATCAGCTCACTCAAAGGCGGTAATACGGTTAT
CCACAGAATCAGGGGATAACGCAGGAAAGAACATGTGAGCAAAAGGCCAGCAAAAGGCCAGGAACCGTAA
AAAGGCCGCGTTGCTGGCGTTTTTCCATAGGCTCCGCCCCCCTGACGAGCATCACAAAAATCGACGCTCA
AGTCAGAGGTGGCGAAACCCGACAGGACTATAAAGATACCAGGCGTTTCCCCCTGGAAGCTCCCTCGTGC
GCTCTCCTGTTCCGACCCTGCCGCTTACCGGATACCTGTCCGCCTTTCTCCCTTCGGGAAGCGTGGCGCT
TTCTCATAGCTCACGCTGTAGGTATCTCAGTTCGGTGTAGGTCGTTCGCTCCAAGCTGGGCTGTGTGCAC
GAACCCCCCGTTCAGCCCGACCGCTGCGCCTTATCCGGTAACTATCGTCTTGAGTCCAACCCGGTAAGAC
ACGACTTATCGCCACTGGCAGCAGCCACTGGTAACAGGATTAGCAGAGCGAGGTATGTAGGCGGTGCTAC
AGAGTTCTTGAAGTGGTGGCCTAACTACGGCTACACTAGAAGAACAGTATTTGGTATCTGCGCTCTGCTG
AAGCCAGTTACCTTCGGAAAAAGAGTTGGTAGCTCTTGATCCGGCAAACAAACCACCGCTGGTAGCGGTG
GTTTTTTTGTTTGCAAGCAGCAGATTACGCGCAGAAAAAAAGGATCTCAAGAAGATCCTTTGATCTTTTC
TACGGGGTCTGACGCTCAGTGGAACGAAAACTCACGTTAAGGGATTTTGGTCATGAGATTATCAAAAAGG
ATCTTCACCTAGATCCTTTTAAATTAAAAATGAAGTTTTAAATCAATCTAAAGTATATATGAGTAAACTT
GGTCTGACAGTTACCAATGCTTAATCAGTGAGGCACCTATCTCAGCGATCTGTCTATTTCGTTCATCCAT
AGTTGCCTGACTCCCCGTCGTGTAGATAACTACGATACGGGAGGGCTTACCATCTGGCCCCAGTGCTGCA
ATGATACCGCGAGACCCACGCTCACCGGCTCCAGATTTATCAGCAATAAACCAGCCAGCCGGAAGGGCCG
AGCGCAGAAGTGGTCCTGCAACTTTATCCGCCTCCATCCAGTCTATTAATTGTTGCCGGGAAGCTAGAGT
AAGTAGTTCGCCAGTTAATAGTTTGCGCAACGTTGTTGCCATTGCTACAGGCATCGTGGTGTCACGCTCG
TCGTTTGGTATGGCTTCATTCAGCTCCGGTTCCCAACGATCAAGGCGAGTTACATGATCCCCCATGTTGT
GCAAAAAAGCGGTTAGCTCCTTCGGTCCTCCGATCGTTGTCAGAAGTAAGTTGGCCGCAGTGTTATCACT
CATGGTTATGGCAGCACTGCATAATTCTCTTACTGTCATGCCATCCGTAAGATGCTTTTCTGTGACTGGT
GAGTACTCAACCAAGTCATTCTGAGAATAGTGTATGCGGCGACCGAGTTGCTCTTGCCCGGCGTCAATAC
GGGATAATACCGCGCCACATAGCAGAACTTTAAAAGTGCTCATCATTGGAAAACGTTCTTCGGGGCGAAA
ACTCTCAAGGATCTTACCGCTGTTGAGATCCAGTTCGATGTAACCCACTCGTGCACCCAACTGATCTTCA
GCATCTTTTACTTTCACCAGCGTTTCTGGGTGAGCAAAAACAGGAAGGCAAAATGCCGCAAAAAAGGGAA
TAAGGGCGACACGGAAATGTTGAATACTCATACTCTTCCTTTTTCAATATTATTGAAGCATTTATCAGGG
TTATTGTCTCATGAGCGGATACATATTTGAATGTATTTAGAAAAATAAACAAATAGGGGTTCCGCGCACA
TTTCCCCGAAAAGTGC
